>Addgene plasmid #230700 | AiP1727 - pAAV-AiE2396m-minBG-SYFP2-WPRE3-BGHpA | addgene full sequence | sequence record 466296 | Addgene NGS Result
GGTTTTTTTTTTGCTAGCTTATATGACACTCATTTTTTTTACCCGTTGAATAATTCATGTACCACTGACC
AGCACAATAAGATATTTCACTTTGAGCGTGCATCTACATTTCTTAACTTAGCTCTCAATTCTAATTATTG
CAGCCAATTTCTGTTCCTTGATGAGAAGAGGAATCCTACATAGACCTGAACAACAGGTAATGAGCTTCAT
TAAATAGGCCAGCTGAGCGAGGCTTCCCTAGACTTACACAAGCGTTCAATTTCCTTCCTGAGTCAGAACT
TGAGCAAACTGTTAAGCAGGGAGAAGATTATCCACAGACTTGGCAGTCGGAGGTGGTAATACTCTCCTGT
CTTCACTCTTCTTCACAGTCCTGCCTGGATGCCAGAAAAGGGAGAAACAGGCTTTTCCCCCTGCTTCATC
CTCACACATGAACACGAGTGTCTGTGTGTGTGCATGCGTGTACACACACACACACACACACACACACACA
CACACACACACACCACTCTTCTCCAAACTGTTGTTCTCAGTGAGTTTGGAGAAAGAGGAAGAGTGGGTTG
GGCTATATTCCCTGAGGTCCACATCCATGCTTTCCCTGAATCTTGGGTGGGACCGTCCTGGTCCTCATGG
TTCAAGAAATGGGGAGATTATCAGAGTGCTTCTCAGAGACGCTTAAGAGAGAGATAGAACCTGCTGAGCT
CGATTATTACTCTTACAACGCGTGCGGCCGCAGGAACCCCTAGTGATGGAGTTGGCCACTCCCTCTCTGC
GCGCTCGCTCGCTCACTGAGGCCGGGCGACCAAAGGTCGCCCGACGCCCGGGCGGCCTCAGTGAGCGAGC
GAGCGCGCAGCTGCCTGCAGGACATGTGAGCAAAAGGCCAGCAAAAGGCCAGGAACCGTAAAAAGGCCGC
GTTGCTGGCGTTTTTCCATAGGCTCCGCCCCCCTGACGAGCATCACAAAAATCGACGCTCAAGTCAGAGG
TGGCGAAACCCGACAGGACTATAAAGATACCAGGCGTTTCCCCCTGGAAGCTCCCTCGTGCGCTCTCCTG
TTCCGACCCTGCCGCTTACCGGATACCTGTCCGCCTTTCTCCCTTCGGGAAGCGTGGCGCTTTCTCATAG
CTCACGCTGTAGGTATCTCAGTTCGGTGTAGGTCGTTCGCTCCAAGCTGGGCTGTGTGCACGAACCCCCC
GTTCAGCCCGACCGCTGCGCCTTATCCGGTAACTATCGTCTTGAGTCCAACCCGGTAAGACACGACTTAT
CGCCACTGGCAGCAGCCACTGGTAACAGGATTAGCAGAGCGAGGTATGTAGGCGGTGCTACAGAGTTCTT
GAAGTGGTGGCCTAACTACGGCTACACTAGAAGAACAGTATTTGGTATCTGCGCTCTGCTGAAGCCAGTT
ACCTTCGGAAAAAGAGTTGGTAGCTCTTGATCCGGCAAACAAACCACCGCTGGTAGCGGTGGTTTTTTTG
TTTGCAAGCAGCAGATTACGCGCAGAAAAAAAGGATCTCAAGAAGATCCTTTGATCTTTTCTACGGGGTC
TGACGCTCAGTGGAACGAAAACTCACGTTAAGGGATTTTGGTCATGAGATTATCAAAAAGGATCTTCACC
TAGATCCTTTTAAATTAAAAATGAAGTTTTAAATCAATCTAAAGTATATATGAGTAAACTTGGTCTGACA
GTTACCAATGCTTAATCAGTGAGGCACCTATCTCAGCGATCTGTCTATTTCGTTCATCCATAGTTGCCTG
ACTCCCCGTCGTGTAGATAACTACGATACGGGAGGGCTTACCATCTGGCCCCAGTGCTGCAATGATACCG
CGAGACCCACGCTCACCGGCTCCAGATTTATCAGCAATAAACCAGCCAGCCGGAAGGGCCGAGCGCAGAA
GTGGTCCTGCAACTTTATCCGCCTCCATCCAGTCTATTAATTGTTGCCGGGAAGCTAGAGTAAGTAGTTC
GCCAGTTAATAGTTTGCGCAACGTTGTTGCCATTGCTACAGGCATCGTGGTGTCACGCTCGTCGTTTGGT
ATGGCTTCATTCAGCTCCGGTTCCCAACGATCAAGGCGAGTTACATGATCCCCCATGTTGTGCAAAAAAG
CGGTTAGCTCCTTCGGTCCTCCGATCGTTGTCAGAAGTAAGTTGGCCGCAGTGTTATCACTCATGGTTAT
GGCAGCACTGCATAATTCTCTTACTGTCATGCCATCCGTAAGATGCTTTTCTGTGACTGGTGAGTACTCA
ACCAAGTCATTCTGAGAATAGTGTATGCGGCGACCGAGTTGCTCTTGCCCGGCGTCAATACGGGATAATA
CCGCGCCACATAGCAGAACTTTAAAAGTGCTCATCATTGGAAAACGTTCTTCGGGGCGAAAACTCTCAAG
GATCTTACCGCTGTTGAGATCCAGTTCGATGTAACCCACTCGTGCACCCAACTGATCTTCAGCATCTTTT
ACTTTCACCAGCGTTTCTGGGTGAGCAAAAACAGGAAGGCAAAATGCCGCAAAAAAGGGAATAAGGGCGA
CACGGAAATGTTGAATACTCATACTCTTCCTTTTTCAATATTATTGAAGCATTTATCAGGGTTATTGTCT
CATGAGCGGATACATATTTGAATGTATTTAGAAAAATAAACAAATAGGGGTTCCGCGCACATTTCCCCGA
AAAGTGCCACCTGACGTCTAAGAAACCATTATTATCATGACATTAACCTATAAAAATAGGCGTATCACGA
GGCCCTTTCGTCTCGCGCGTTTCGGTGATGACGGTGAAAACCTCTGACACATGCAGCTCCCGGAGACGGT
CACAGCTTGTCTGTAAGCGGATGCCGGGAGCAGACAAGCCCGTCAGGGCGCGTCAGCGGGTGTTGGCGGG
TGTCGGGGCTGGCTTAACTATGCGGCATCAGAGCAGATTGTACTGAGAGTGCACCATAAAATTGTAAACG
TTAATATTTTGTTAAAATTCGCGTTAAATTTTTGTTAAATCAGCTCATTTTTTAACCAATAGACCGAAAT
CGGCAAAATCCCTTATAAATCAAAAGAATAGCCCGAGATAGAGT
[37 nt withheld, positions 3055-3091]
AAAGAACGTGGACTCCAACGTCAAAGG
[141 nt withheld, positions 3119-3259]
G
[46 nt withheld, positions 3261-3306]
A
[95 nt withheld, positions 3308-3402]
TATGCGGTGTGAAATACCGCACAGATGCGTAAGGAGAAAATACCGCATCAGGCGCCCCTGCAGGCAGCTG
CGCGCTCGCTCGCTCACTGAGGCCGCCCGGGCAAAGCCCGGGCGTCGGGCGACCTTTGGTCGCCCGGCCT
CAGTGAGCGAGCGAGCGCGCAGAGAGGGAGTGGCCAACTCCATCACTAGGGGTTCCTGCGGCCGCTCGGT
CCGCACGTGAGATCTCATGCCTGCTATTGTCTTCCCAATCCTCCCCCTTGCTGTCCTGCCCCACCCCACC
CCCCAGAATAGAATGACACCTACTCAGACAATGCGATGCAATTTCCTCATTTTATTAGGAAAGGACAGTG
GGAGTGGCACCTTCCAGGGTCAAGGAAGGCACGGGGGAGGGGCAAACAACAGATGGCTGGCAACTAGAAG
GCACAGTCGAAGATCTCTCGAGCCACGGAATTGTCAGTGCCCAACAGCCGAGCCCCTGTCCAGCAGCGGG
CAAGGCAGGCGGCGATGAGTTCCGCCGTGGCAAGAACTAACCAGGATTTATACAAGGAGGAGAAAATGAA
AGCCATACGGGAAGCAATAGCATGATACAAAGGCATTAAAGCAGCGTATCCACATAGCGTAAAAGGAGCA
ACATAGTTAAGAATACCAGTCAATCTTTCACAAATTTTGTAATCCAGAGGTTGATTATGATATCGAATTC
GCGGCCGCGGCGCGCCGTCGACTTACTTGTACAGCTCGTCCATGCCGAGAGTGATCCCGGCGGCGGTCAC
GAACTCCAGCAGGACCATGTGATCGCGCTTCTCGTTGGGGTCTTTGCTCAGCTTGGACTGGTAGCTCAGG
TAGTGGTTGTCGGGCAGCAGCACGGGGCCGTCGCCGATGGGGGTGTTCTGCTGGTAGTGGTCGGCGAGCT
GCACGCCGCCGTCCTCGATGTTGTGGCGGATCTTGAAGTTGGCCTTGATGCCGTTCTTCTGCTTGTCGGC
GGTGATATAGACGTTGTGGCTGTTGTAGTTGTACTCCAGCTTGTGCCCCAGGATGTTGCCGTCCTCCTTG
AAGTCGATGCCCTTCAGCTCGATGCGGTTCACCAGGGTGTCGCCCTCGAACTTCACCTCGGCGCGGGTCT
TGTAGTTGCCGTCGTCCTTGAAGAAGATGGTGCGCTCCTGGACGTAGCCTTCGGGCATGGCGGACTTGAA
GAAGTCGTGCTGCTTCATGTGGTCGGGGTAGCGGGCGAAGCACTGCACGCCGTAGCCCAGGGTGGTCACG
AGGGTGGGCCAGGGCACGGGCAGCTTGCCGGTGGTGCAGATCAGCTTCAGGGTCAGCTTGCCGTAGGTGG
CATCGCCCTCGCCCTCGCCGGACACGCTGAACTTGTGGCCGTTTACGTCGCCGTCCAGCTCGACCAGGAT
GGGCACCACCCCGGTGAACAGCTCCTCGCCCTTGCTCACCATGGTGGCGACCGGTAGCGCTAGCTTCGAA
AGATCTGGATCCCAGAAGCAAATGTAAGCAATAGATGGCTCTGCCCTGACTTTTATGCCCAGCCCGAGCT
CC
Features (pLannotate 1.2.2; 14 found; start..end, strand, type, name):
    767..794     -  repeat_region  AAV2 ITR (fragment): inverted terminal repeat of adeno-associated virus serotype 2 inverted
    823..850     -  repeat_region  AAV2 ITR (fragment): inverted terminal repeat of adeno-associated virus serotype 2 inverted
    923..1511    -  rep_origin     ori: high-copy-number ColE1/pMB1/pBR322/pUC origin of replication
   1682..2542    -  CDS            AmpR: β-lactamase; bla; confers resistance to ampicillin, carbenicillin, and related antibiotics
   2543..2647    -  promoter       AmpR promoter: bla
   2742..2777    +  CDS            rop (fragment): Rop protein, which maintains plasmids at low copy number; rop
   2879..2928    +  misc_feature   bom (fragment): basis of mobility region from pBR322
   2929..3384    -  rep_origin     f1 ori (sequence partly withheld): f1 bacteriophage origin of replication; arrow indicates direction of (+) strand synthesis
   3403..3454    +  misc_feature   bom (fragment): basis of mobility region from pBR322
   3459..3599    -  repeat_region  AAV2 ITR: inverted terminal repeat of adeno-associated virus serotype 2 inverted
   3717..3828    -  polyA_signal   bGH poly(A) signal: bovine growth hormone polyadenylation signal
   3845..3925    -  misc_feature   WPRE (fragment): woodchuck hepatitis virus posttranscriptional regulatory element
   3931..4088    -  misc_feature   WPRE (fragment): woodchuck hepatitis virus posttranscriptional regulatory element
   4128..4844    -  CDS            SYFP2: SYFP2 is a basic (constitutively fluorescent) yellow fluorescent protein published in 2006, derived from Aequorea victoria. It is reported to be a very rapidly-maturing monomer with moderate acid sensitivity.
