[The description below was written by a language model from this plasmid's Addgene catalogue record and pLannotate feature annotations shown in this document.]
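Description:
AiP1727 - pAAV-AiE2396m-minBG-SYFP2-WPRE3-BGHpA is an AAV transfer plasmid built on a pAAV2 backbone, intended for packaging a recombinant AAV genome that reports the activity of a candidate brain-cell enhancer. In bacteria it is maintained as a high-copy plasmid through a ColE1/pUC-type origin and selected with ampicillin via the β-lactamase gene and its native promoter. The backbone also carries an f1 phage origin and small remnants of pBR322 rop and bom sequences, which are annotated only as fragments. The 4,944 nt sequence is annotated with one full AAV2 inverted terminal repeat and, on the other side of the cassette, two short ITR fragments. The second repeat is therefore only partly recognised in the assembled read, something often seen with these structured, recombination-prone elements.

Between the ITRs lies a single expression unit. The AiE2396m enhancer sits upstream of minBG, a minimal promoter (by its name, beta-globin-derived) that has little activity alone, so that transcription depends on the cell-type specificity of the enhancer. Neither the enhancer nor minBG is picked up by the automated annotation, and both are known only from the construct name and catalogue fields. They drive SYFP2, a rapidly maturing monomeric yellow fluorescent protein derived from Aequorea victoria. This is followed by WPRE3, a shortened woodchuck hepatitis virus posttranscriptional element (annotated as two WPRE fragments) that boosts transcript expression while saving packaging space, and by the bovine growth hormone polyadenylation signal.

The stated purpose is AAV-mediated transgene expression in specific populations of brain cells, with SYFP2 fluorescence marking the labelled cells. The record does not state which cell population AiE2396m targets.
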