Addgene plasmid #230700: AiP1727 - pAAV-AiE2396m-minBG-SYFP2-WPRE3-BGHpA
Purpose: AiE2396m is an enhancer sequence, designed to drive AAV-mediated transgene expression in specific populations of brain cells
Depositing lab: Allen Institute for Brain Science & Bosiljka Tasic. Depositing organization: Allen Institute. Publication: A suite of enhancer AAVs and transgenic mouse lines for genetic access to cortical cell types. Ben-Simon Y, Hooper M, Narayan S, Daigle TL, Dwivedi D, Way SW, Oster A, Stafford DA, Mich JK, Taormina MJ, Martinez RA, Opitz-Araya X, Roth JR, Alexander JR, Allen S, Amster A, Arbuckle J, Ayala A, Baker PM, Bakken TE, Barcelli T, Barta S, Bendrick J, Bertagnolli D, Bielstein C, Bishwakarma P, Bowlus J, Boyer G, Brouner K, Casian B, Casper T, Chakka AB, Chakrabarty R, Chance RK, Chavan S, Clark M, Colbert K, Collman F, Daniel S, Departee M, DiValentin P, Donadio N, Dotson N, Egdorf T, Fliss T, Gabitto M, Garcia J, Gary A, Gasperini M, Gloe J, Goldy J, Gore BB, Graybuck L, Greisman N, Haeseleer F, Halterman C, Haradon Z, Hastings SD, Helback O, Ho W, Hockemeyer D, Huang C, Huff S, Hunker A, Johansen N, Jones D, Juneau Z, Kalmbach B, Kannan M, Khem S, Kussick E, Kutsal R, Larsen R, Lee C, Lee AY, Leibly M, Lenz GH, Li S, Liang E, Lusk N, Madigan Z, Malloy J, Malone J, McCue R, Melchor J, Mollenkopf T, Moosman S, Morin E, Newman D, Ng L, Ngo K, Omstead V, Otto S, Oyama A, Pena N, Pham T, Phillips E, Pom CA, Potekhina L, Ransford S, Ray PL, Rette D, Reynoldson C, Rimorin C, Rocha D, Ruiz A, Sanchez REA, Sawyer L, Sedeno-Cortes A, Sevigny JP, Shapovalova N, Shepard N, Shulga L, Sigler AR, Siverts L, Soliman S, Somasundaram S, Staats B, Stewart K, Szelenyi E, Tieu M, Trader C, Tran A, van Velthoven CTJ, Walker M, Wang Y, Weed N, Wirthlin M, Wood T, Wynalda B, Yao Z, Zhou T, Ariza J, Dee N, Reding M, Ronellenfitch K, Mufti S, Sunkin SM, Smith KA, Esposito L, Waters J, Thyagarajan B, Yao S, Lein ES, Zeng H, Levi BP, Ngai J, Ting JT, Tasic B. Cell. 2025 May 16:S0092-8674(25)00513-6. doi: 10.1016/j.cell.2025.05.002. PubMed 40403729.
Backbone
  Vector backbone: pAAV2
  Vector type: AAV
Growth in bacteria
  Bacterial resistance: Ampicillin, 100 μg/mL
  Growth temperature: 37°C
  Growth strain: NEB Stable
  Copy number: High Copy
Gene/Insert
  Gene/Insert name: SYFP2
  Species: Synthetic
  Promoter: minBG
  Cloning method: Gibson Cloning
Terms and licenses: Academic/Nonprofit Terms; Industry Terms: Not Available to Industry
How to cite: AiP1727 - pAAV-AiE2396m-minBG-SYFP2-WPRE3-BGHpA was a gift from Allen Institute for Brain Science & Bosiljka Tasic (Addgene plasmid # 230700 ; http://n2t.net/addgene:230700 ; RRID:Addgene_230700)
